Addgene plasmid #17588: CG4845/pUAST
Depositing lab: Denise Montell. Depositing organization: Johns Hopkins University and School of Medicine.
Backbone
  Vector backbone: pUAST
  Backbone size w/o insert (bp): 8904
  Vector type: Insect Expression
Growth in bacteria
  Bacterial resistance: Ampicillin, 100 μg/mL
  Growth temperature: 37°C
  Growth strain: DH5alpha
  Copy number: High Copy
Gene/Insert
  Gene/Insert name: CG4845
  Species: D. melanogaster (fly)
  Insert size (bp): 3000
  GenBank ID: NM_142601
  Entrez Gene: psidin (a.k.a. Dmel_CG4845, CG4845, Dmel\CG4845, ird16)
  Cloning method: Restriction Enzyme; 5′ cloning site EcoR1 (not destroyed); 3′ cloning site XhoI (not destroyed)
  Sequencing primers: 5′ n/a
Terms and licenses: Academic/Nonprofit Terms; Industry Terms: Not Available to Industry
How to cite: CG4845/pUAST was a gift from Denise Montell (Addgene plasmid # 17588 ; http://n2t.net/addgene:17588 ; RRID:Addgene_17588)
