[The description below was written by a language model from this plasmid's Addgene catalogue record.]
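Description:
CG4845/pUAST is a Drosophila expression plasmid built on the pUAST backbone (about 8.9 kb without insert), catalogued as an insect expression vector. It is propagated in E. coli as a high-copy plasmid under ampicillin selection. The record provides only catalogue fields, with no feature table, so individual elements of the backbone are not itemised. As generally known, pUAST is the standard GAL4-responsive vector for fly transgenesis. It places a cloning site downstream of tandem GAL4 upstream activating sequences and a minimal hsp70 promoter, followed by an SV40 polyadenylation region. This cassette lies between P-element ends, alongside a mini-white eye-colour marker used to identify transformant flies.

The insert is roughly 3 kb of the D. melanogaster gene CG4845, also known as psidin (synonym ird16), corresponding to the listed RefSeq mRNA entry. It was cloned directionally between EcoRI at the 5′ end and XhoI at the 3′ end, and both sites were retained, so the fragment can be excised again. No epitope tags, fusion partners or mutations are recorded, and the record does not say whether the insert is the complete coding sequence.

In the usual pUAST arrangement the transgene is silent until GAL4 is supplied. Crossing transgenic flies to a chosen GAL4 driver line, or co-transfecting a GAL4 source in cultured insect cells, then gives tissue- or stage-specific expression. This construct would therefore suit overexpression, misexpression or rescue experiments with psidin, although the record does not state the depositors' specific purpose.
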