>Addgene plasmid #17588 | CG4845/pUAST | addgene partial sequence | sequence record 23504 | 17588 with pCasper-hs
AGAGAGACTCTGAATAGGGAATTGGGAATTCGGCACGAGGAATACCAGAAAATACTGGAGAAAATACAGG
GGCCGCTCTCTTCTCACCGAATATGCAGTCTGAGGTTTTTTTTATTTTGAATAAAATTTAAAGTCACTAG
TTTCTATGAAAATAAGCACATAATTAGCCTACGACCGTGTGATTCGAGTGCCCGAGAGCCAGCCGCCCGT
CCCCGACCGCCCAAACACCGAGGGCAACCCAAGGAGAGCCCCCAAACGATTGCAGGAAATTAATCAACGG
CAGACGACAGCGTGCCGCAAAACCCAAAAGAGAGCGAGTCTCAGTTCGAGGTGCATGCAGCACGTTGTAA
TTAGGTTAGCAGCATACAGCAGCACCACATAACACTATAACATGGCACAGCAGCAGGGCATGGACTCGGC
CCTGTTCGAGCGGCGACTGCGGCCGGTATACGACAACCTGGAGGTGGGCAACAATCGCAAGGCTCTGCAG
GAATCCGAGAAGTTGCTACGCAAACATCCCAACCTGCTCTGCGCGCGGGCATTGAAAGGCCTCTCGCTCC
TGCGACTGGGACGCTATGACGAAAGCCACGGATGCCTCCAGACCGTTGCCGAGGAGAAGCCCACGGACGA
CTCCACGCTGCAGGTGCTGTCCTTCTGCTACCGCGAAATGGAACAACTGGACAAAATTGTGGAGCTGTAC
CAGCACNTGTNTTAANNAAANTCNGGGCAACGAGNANCTCCTCNCCCCCTCTNCTCTCAATGTGAGGGTG
GAGANTACAGGCGCACCAGGCGTGGCCTGCACTGTNCAGGGGCACCGAAATGCTNTACTTTGNCGGGACA
CGTATCTC
